Addgene plasmid #222005: TL1 alphaDdCBE 3_NC (right, DddA11-C)
Purpose: Expresses mitochondrial cytosine base editor arm in mammalian cells
Depositing lab: Stephen Ekker. Depositing organization: Mayo Foundation for Medical Education and Research. Publication: Unconstrained Precision Mitochondrial Genome Editing with alphaDdCBEs. Castillo SR, Simone BW, Clark KJ, Devaux P, Ekker SC. Hum Gene Ther. 2024 Sep 24. doi: 10.1089/hum.2024.073. PubMed 39212664.
Backbone
  Vector backbone: pCMV
  Backbone size w/o insert (bp): 4717
  Vector type: Mammalian Expression, CRISPR
  Selectable markers: Blasticidin
Growth in bacteria
  Bacterial resistance: Ampicillin, 100 μg/mL
  Growth temperature: 30°C
  Growth strain: NEB Stable
  Copy number: High Copy
Gene/Insert
  Gene/Insert name: COX8A MTS-3xFLAG-TALE NT-alphaN-TL1 TALE repeats (alpha-3_NC right)-TALE CTD-DddA6/11 1397C-UGI-ATP5B 3'UTR
  Species: Synthetic
  Insert size (bp): 2695
  Mutation: TALE: Q231R, W232G, S233A | DddA: T1413I
  Promoter: CMV
  Tag / fusion protein: 3xFLAG (N terminal on backbone)
  Cloning method: Golden Gate
  Sequencing primers: 5′ T7; 3′ ACACCCGCCGCGCTTAATGC
Terms and licenses: Academic/Nonprofit Terms; Industry Terms: Not Available to Industry
Depositor comments: 5' Cloning Site: BsmBI (Not Destroyed), 3' Cloning Site: BsmBI (Not Destroyed). Please visit https://www.biorxiv.org/content/10.1101/2024.05.13.593977v1 for bioRxiv preprint.
How to cite: TL1 alphaDdCBE 3_NC (right, DddA11-C) was a gift from Stephen Ekker (Addgene plasmid # 222005 ; http://n2t.net/addgene:222005 ; RRID:Addgene_222005)
