[The description below was written by a language model from this plasmid's Addgene catalogue record and pLannotate feature annotations shown in this document.]
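Description:
TL1 alphaDdCBE 3_NC (right, DddA11-C) is a 7.4 kb mammalian expression plasmid on a pCMV backbone that encodes one arm, the right-hand half, of a split TALE-based mitochondrial cytosine base editor (DdCBE). It is maintained in E. coli through a high-copy ColE1/pUC-type origin with ampicillin resistance (AmpR), and also carries an f1 origin. For selection in mammalian cells, an SV40 promoter (with a bacterial EM7 promoter) drives the blasticidin S deaminase gene, followed by an SV40 polyadenylation signal. Small bleomycin-resistance, lac and HIV-1 LTR fragments in the annotation appear to be backbone remnants.

The synthetic insert is transcribed from the CMV enhancer/promoter, and a T7 promoter sits just upstream of the coding region. The open reading frame begins with the COX8A mitochondrial targeting sequence, which directs import into the mitochondrial matrix, followed by a 3xFLAG tag for detection. Next come a TALE N-terminal domain (annotated as AvrBs3-derived) carrying the Q231R, W232G and S233A "alphaN" substitutions, a TL1-directed TALE repeat array assembled by Golden Gate cloning between retained BsmBI sites, and the TALE C-terminal domain. These are fused to the C-terminal split half (1397C) of the DddA double-stranded DNA cytidine deaminase from the DddA6/11 evolved variants, bearing T1413I, and to a uracil glycosylase inhibitor (UGI) that protects the deaminated base from excision. The record also lists an ATP5B 3'UTR after the coding sequence, although the automated feature table does not annotate it or the DddA and repeat segments. Deaminase activity would require pairing with a complementary left arm carrying the N-terminal DddA half, so that the two halves reassemble at the target site to introduce C-to-T edits in mitochondrial DNA.
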