Features (pLannotate 1.2.2; 25 found; start..end, strand, type, name):
     60..112     -  misc_feature   bom (fragment): basis of mobility region from pBR322
    267..646     +  enhancer       CMV enhancer: human cytomegalovirus immediate early enhancer
    647..850     +  promoter       CMV promoter: human cytomegalovirus (CMV) immediate early promoter
    846..879     +  LTR            5' LTR (truncated) (fragment): truncated 5' long terminal repeat (LTR) from HIV-1
    895..913     +  promoter       T7 promoter: promoter for bacteriophage T7 RNA polymerase
    942..1025    +  CDS            COX8A (fragment): COX8A_HUMAN - Also known as COX8, COX8L. Experimental evidence at protein level: Swiss-Prot protein existence level 1. Component of the cytochrome c oxidase, the last enzyme in the mitochondrial electron transport chain which drives oxidative phosphorylation. The respiratory chain contains 3 multisubunit complexes succinate dehydrogenase (complex II, CII), ubiquinol- cytochrome c oxidoreductase (cytochrome b-c1 complex, complex III, CIII) and cytochrome c oxidase (complex IV, CIV), that cooperate to transfer electrons derived from NADH and succinate to molecular oxygen, creating an electrochem
   1026..1091    +  CDS            3xFLAG: three tandem FLAG® epitope tags, followed by an enterokinase cleavage site
   1104..1610    +  CDS            avrBs3 (fragment): AVRB3_XANEU - Experimental evidence at protein level: Swiss-Prot protein existence level 1. Avirulence protein. Acts as a transcription factor in C.annuum plants. In susceptible plants lacking the Bs3 resistance gene induces expression of a number of genes, including genes homologous to a family of auxin-induced genes, alpha-expansin genes, pectate lyase, anthocyanidin glucoside rhamnosyl transferase and at least one transcription factor, UPA20. Their expression leads to plant hypertrophy in mesophyll cells, probably mainly mediated by UPA20 (PubMed:17962565). In resistant plants induces the h
   2997..3143    +  CDS            avrBs3 (fragment): AVRB3_XANEU - Experimental evidence at protein level: Swiss-Prot protein existence level 1. Avirulence protein. Acts as a transcription factor in C.annuum plants. In susceptible plants lacking the Bs3 resistance gene induces expression of a number of genes, including genes homologous to a family of auxin-induced genes, alpha-expansin genes, pectate lyase, anthocyanidin glucoside rhamnosyl transferase and at least one transcription factor, UPA20. Their expression leads to plant hypertrophy in mesophyll cells, probably mainly mediated by UPA20 (PubMed:17962565). In resistant plants induces the h
   3228..3476    +  CDS            UGI: UNGI_BPPB2 - Experimental evidence at protein level: Swiss-Prot protein existence level 1. This protein binds specifically and reversibly to the host uracil-DNA glycosylase, preventing removal of uracil residues from PBS2 DNA by the host uracil-excision repair system. From Bacillus phage PBS2 (Bacteriophage PBS2).
   3634..3655    +  promoter       SV40 promoter (fragment): SV40 enhancer and early promoter
   3676..4104    +  rep_origin     f1 ori (sequence partly withheld): f1 bacteriophage origin of replication; arrow indicates direction of (+) strand synthesis
   4118..4447    +  promoter       SV40 promoter: SV40 enhancer and early promoter
   4495..4542    +  promoter       EM7 promoter: synthetic bacterial promoter&nbsp
   4561..4959    +  CDS            BSD: blasticidin S deaminase; Aspergillus terreus BSD; confers resistance to blasticidin
   4960..4987    +  CDS            BleoR (fragment): antibiotic-binding protein; Sh ble from Streptoalloteichus hindustanus; confers resistance to bleomycin, phleomycin, and Zeocin™
   4997..5122    +  CDS            ble (fragment): BLE_KLEPN - Experimental evidence at protein level: Swiss-Prot protein existence level 1. Binding protein with a strong affinity to the bleomycin family of antibiotics. Binds to CL990; an antimitotic-antibiotic compound. From Klebsiella pneumoniae.
   5117..5238    +  polyA_signal   SV40 poly(A) signal: SV40 polyadenylation signal
   5311..5327    -  protein_bind   lac operator: The lac repressor binds to the lac operator to inhibit transcription in E. coli. This inhibition can be relieved by adding lactose or isopropyl-β-D-thiogalactopyranoside (IPTG). lac repressor encoded by lacI
   5335..5365    -  promoter       lac promoter: promoter for the E. coli lac operon
   5380..5401    -  protein_bind   CAP binding site: CAP binding activates transcription in the presence of cAMP. E. coli catabolite activator protein
   5414..5506    -  CDS            lacI (fragment): lac repressor; lacI; The lac repressor binds to the lac operator to inhibit transcription in E. coli. This inhibition can be relieved by adding lactose or isopropyl-β-D-thiogalactopyranoside (IPTG).
   5689..6277    -  rep_origin     ori: high-copy-number ColE1/pMB1/pBR322/pUC origin of replication
   6448..7308    -  CDS            AmpR: β-lactamase; bla; confers resistance to ampicillin, carbenicillin, and related antibiotics
   7309..1       -  promoter       AmpR promoter (across the origin): bla
>Addgene plasmid #222005 | TL1 alphaDdCBE 3_NC (right, DddA11-C) | addgene full sequence | sequence record 438647 | Addgene NGS Result
GCACATTTCCCCGAAAAGTGCCACCTGACGTCGACGGATCGGGAGATCTCCCGATCCCCTATGGTGCACT
CTCAGTACAATCTGCTCTGATGCCGCATAGTTAAGCCAGTATCTGCTCCCTGCTTGTGTGTTGGAGGTCG
CTGAGTAGTGCGCGAGCAAAATTTAAGCTACAACAAGGCAAGGCTTGACCGACAATTGCATGAAGAATCT
GCTTAGGGTTAGGCGTTTTGCGCTGCTTCGCGATGTACGGGCCAGATATACGCGTTGACATTGATTATTG
ACTAGTTATTAATAGTAATCAATTACGGGGTCATTAGTTCATAGCCCATATATGGAGTTCCGCGTTACAT
AACTTACGGTAAATGGCCCGCCTGGCTGACCGCCCAACGACCCCCGCCCATTGACGTCAATAATGACGTA
TGTTCCCATAGTAACGCCAATAGGGACTTTCCATTGACGTCAATGGGTGGAGTATTTACGGTAAACTGCC
CACTTGGCAGTACATCAAGTGTATCATATGCCAAGTACGCCCCCTATTGACGTCAATGACGGTAAATGGC
CCGCCTGGCATTATGCCCAGTACATGACCTTATGGGACTTTCCTACTTGGCAGTACATCTACGTATTAGT
CATCGCTATTACCATGGTGATGCGGTTTTGGCAGTACATCAATGGGCGTGGATAGCGGTTTGACTCACGG
GGATTTCCAAGTCTCCACCCCATTGACGTCAATGGGAGTTTGTTTTGGCACCAAAATCAACGGGACTTTC
CAAAATGTCGTAACAACTCCGCCCCATTGACGCAAATGGGCGGTAGGCGTGTACGGTGGGAGGTCTATAT
AAGCAGAGCTCTCTGGCTAACTAGAGAACCCACTGCTTACTGGCTTATCGAAATTAATACGACTCACTAT
AGGGAGACCCAAGCTGGCTAGCACCATGGCCTCCGTTCTGACCCCGCTGCTGCTGCGTGGCCTGACCGGC
TCCGCTCGTCGTCTGCCAGTTCCGCGTGCGAAAATCCATTCCCTGGACTACAAAGACCATGACGGTGATT
ATAAAGATCATGACATCGATTACAAGGATGACGATGACAAGATGGACATCGCGGATCTGCGTACCCTGGG
TTACAGCCAGCAGCAGCAGGAGAAGATCAAGCCAAAGGTGCGCAGCACCGTGGCCCAGCACCATGAAGCT
CTGGTGGGTCACGGCTTCACCCACGCGCACATCGTGGCTCTGAGCCAGCACCCAGCCGCGCTGGGTACCG
TGGCCGTGAAATATCAGGACATGATTGCTGCCCTGCCAGAGGCTACCCATGAAGCGATTGTGGGTGTGGG
CAAGAGAGGAGCCGGTGCTCGTGCGCTGGAGGCCCTGCTGACCGTGGCCGGTGAACTGCGTGGCCCGCCG
CTGCAGCTGGATACCGGCCAGCTGCTGAAAATCGCGAAACGTGGCGGTGTGACCGCTGTGGAAGCTGTGC
ATGCCTGGCGTAATGCTCTGACCGGTGCCCCCCTGAACCTGACCCCGGACCAAGTGGTGGCTATCGCCAG
CAACGGTGGCGGCAAGCAAGCGCTCGAAACGGTGCAGCGGCTGTTGCCGGTGCTGTGCCAGGACCATGGC
CTGACCCCGGACCAAGTGGTGGCTATCGCCAGCAACGGTGGCGGCAAGCAAGCGCTCGAAACGGTGCAGC
GGCTGTTGCCGGTGCTGTGCCAGGACCATGGCCTGACCCCGGACCAAGTGGTGGCTATCGCCAGCAACGG
TGGCGGCAAGCAAGCGCTCGAAACGGTGCAGCGGCTGTTGCCGGTGCTGTGCCAGGACCATGGCCTGACC
CCGGACCAAGTGGTGGCTATCGCCAGCAACGGTGGCGGCAAGCAAGCGCTCGAAACGGTGCAGCGGCTGT
TGCCGGTGCTGTGCCAGGACCATGGCCTGACCCCGGACCAAGTGGTGGCTATCGCCAGCAACATTGGCGG
CAAGCAAGCGCTCGAAACGGTGCAGCGGCTGTTGCCGGTGCTGTGCCAGGACCATGGCCTGACCCCGGAC
CAAGTGGTGGCTATCGCCAGCAACATTGGCGGCAAGCAAGCGCTCGAAACGGTGCAGCGGCTGTTGCCGG
TGCTGTGCCAGGACCATGGCCTGACCCCGGACCAAGTGGTGGCTATCGCCAGCAACAATGGCGGCAAGCA
AGCGCTCGAAACGGTGCAGCGGCTGTTGCCGGTGCTGTGCCAGGACCATGGCCTCACACCCGATCAGGTC
GTGGCTATCGCCAGCAACGGTGGCGGCAAGCAAGCGCTCGAAACGGTGCAGCGGCTGTTGCCGGTGCTGT
GCCAGGACCATGGCCTGACCCCGGACCAAGTGGTGGCTATCGCCAGCAACGGTGGCGGCAAGCAAGCGCT
CGAAACGGTGCAGCGGCTGTTGCCGGTGCTGTGCCAGGACCATGGCCTGACCCCGGACCAAGTGGTGGCT
ATCGCCAGCAACGGTGGCGGCAAGCAAGCGCTCGAAACGGTGCAGCGGCTGTTGCCGGTGCTGTGCCAGG
ACCATGGCCTGACCCCGGACCAAGTGGTGGCTATCGCCAGCAACGGTGGCGGCAAGCAAGCGCTCGAAAC
GGTGCAGCGGCTGTTGCCGGTGCTGTGCCAGGACCATGGCCTGACCCCGGACCAAGTGGTGGCTATCGCC
AGCAACATTGGCGGCAAGCAAGCGCTCGAAACGGTGCAGCGGCTGTTGCCGGTGCTGTGCCAGGACCATG
GCCTGACCCCGGACCAAGTGGTGGCTATCGCCAGCAACGGTGGCGGCAAGCAAGCGCTCGAAACGGTGCA
GCGGCTGTTGCCGGTGCTGTGCCAGGACCATGGCCTGACCCCGGACCAAGTGGTGGCTATCGCCAGCAAC
AATGGCGGCAAGCAAGCGCTCGAAACGGTGCAGCGGCTGTTGCCGGTGCTGTGCCAGGACCATGGCCTGA
CCCCGGACCAAGTGGTGGCTATCGCCAGCCACGATGGCGGCAAGCAAGCGCTCGAAAGCATTGTGGCCCA
GCTGAGCCGGCCTGATCCGGCGTTGGCCGCGTTGACCAACGATCACCTGGTGGCCCTGGCCTGCCTGGGC
GGTCGTCCGGCCCTGGATGCGGTGAAGAAAGGCCTGGGTGGATCCGCCATTCCAGTGAAGCGCGGCGCTA
CCGGTGAAACCAAAGTGTTTATCGGTAACAGCAACAGCCCGAAGAGCCCGACCAAAGGCGGTTGCTCTGG
CGGCTCAACTAATCTGAGCGACATCATTGAGAAGGAGACTGGGAAACAGCTGGTCATTCAGGAGTCCATC
CTGATGCTGCCTGAGGAGGTGGAGGAAGTGATCGGCAACAAGCCAGAGTCTGACATCCTGGTGCACACCG
CCTACGACGAGTCCACAGATGAGAATGTGATGCTGCTGACCTCTGACGCCCCCGAGTATAAGCCTTGGGC
CCTGGTCATCCAGGATTCTAACGGCGAGAATAAGATCAAGATGCTGTGATAAGGGGTCTTTGTCCTCTGT
ACTGTCTCTCTCCTTGCCCCTAACCCAAAAAGCTTCATTTTTCTGTGTAGGCTGCACAAGAGCCTTGATT
GAAGATATATTCTTTCTGAACAGTATTTAAGGTTTCCAATAAAATGTACACCCCTCAGAACTTCTGAGGC
GGAAAGAACCAGCTGGGGCTCTAGGGGGTATCCCC
[124 nt withheld, positions 3676-3799]
C
[91 nt withheld, positions 3801-3891]
A
[49 nt withheld, positions 3893-3941]
CCTTTGACGTTGGAGTCCACGTTCTTT
[37 nt withheld, positions 3969-4005]
ACCCTATCTCGGTCTATTCTTTTGATTTATAAGGGATTTTGCCGATTTCGGCCTATTGGTTAAAAAATGA
GCTGATTTAACAAAAATTTAACGCGAATTAATTCTGTGGAATGTGTGTCAGTTAGGGTGTGGAAAGTCCC
CAGGCTCCCCAGCAGGCAGAAGTATGCAAAGCATGCATCTCAATTAGTCAGCAACCAGGTGTGGAAAGTC
CCCAGGCTCCCCAGCAGGCAGAAGTATGCAAAGCATGCATCTCAATTAGTCAGCAACCATAGTCCCGCCC
CTAACTCCGCCCATCCCGCCCCTAACTCCGCCCAGTTCCGCCCATTCTCCGCCCCATGGCTGACTAATTT
TTTTTATTTATGCAGAGGCCGAGGCCGCCTCTGCCTCTGAGCTATTCCAGAAGTAGTGAGGAGGCTTTTT
TGGAGGCCTAGGCTTTTGCAAAAAGCTCCCGGGAGCTTGTATATCCATTTTCGGATCTGATCAGCACGTG
TTGACAATTAATCATCGGCATAGTATATCGGCATAGTATAATACGACAAGGTGAGGAACTAAACCATGGC
CAAGCCTTTGTCTCAAGAAGAATCCACCCTCATTGAAAGAGCAACGGCTACAATCAACAGCATCCCCATC
TCTGAAGACTACAGCGTCGCCAGCGCAGCTCTCTCTAGCGACGGCCGCATCTTCACTGGTGTCAATGTAT
ATCATTTTACTGGGGGACCTTGTGCAGAACTCGTGGTGCTGGGCACTGCTGCTGCTGCGGCAGCTGGCAA
CCTGACTTGTATCGTCGCGATCGGAAATGAGAACAGGGGCATCTTGAGCCCCTGCGGACGGTGCCGACAG
GTGCTTCTCGATCTGCATCCTGGGATCAAAGCCATAGTGAAGGACAGTGATGGACAGCCGACGGCAGTTG
GGATTCGTGAATTGCTGCCCTCTGGTTATGTGTGGGAGGGCTAAGCACTTCGTGGCCGAGGAGCAGGACT
GACACGTGCTACGAGATTTCGATTCCACCGCCGCCTTCTATGAAAGGTTGGGCTTCGGAATCGTTTTCCG
GGACGCCGGCTGGATGATCCTCCAGCGCGGGGATCTCATGCTGGAGTTCTTCGCCCACCCCAACTTGTTT
ATTGCAGCTTATAATGGTTACAAATAAAGCAATAGCATCACAAATTTCACAAATAAAGCATTTTTTTCAC
TGCATTCTAGTTGTGGTTTGTCCAAACTCATCAATGTATCTTATCATGTCTGTATACCGTCGACCTCTAG
CTAGAGCTTGGCGTAATCATGGTCATAGCTGTTTCCTGTGTGAAATTGTTATCCGCTCACAATTCCACAC
AACATACGAGCCGGAAGCATAAAGTGTAAAGCCTGGGGTGCCTAATGAGTGAGCTAACTCACATTAATTG
CGTTGCGCTCACTGCCCGCTTTCCAGTCGGGAAACCTGTCGTGCCAGCTGCATTAATGAATCGGCCAACG
CGCGGGGAGAGGCGGTTTGCGTATTGGGCGCTCTTCCGCTTCCTCGCTCACTGACTCGCTGCGCTCGGTC
GTTCGGCTGCGGCGAGCGGTATCAGCTCACTCAAAGGCGGTAATACGGTTATCCACAGAATCAGGGGATA
ACGCAGGAAAGAACATGTGAGCAAAAGGCCAGCAAAAGGCCAGGAACCGTAAAAAGGCCGCGTTGCTGGC
GTTTTTCCATAGGCTCCGCCCCCCTGACGAGCATCACAAAAATCGACGCTCAAGTCAGAGGTGGCGAAAC
CCGACAGGACTATAAAGATACCAGGCGTTTCCCCCTGGAAGCTCCCTCGTGCGCTCTCCTGTTCCGACCC
TGCCGCTTACCGGATACCTGTCCGCCTTTCTCCCTTCGGGAAGCGTGGCGCTTTCTCATAGCTCACGCTG
TAGGTATCTCAGTTCGGTGTAGGTCGTTCGCTCCAAGCTGGGCTGTGTGCACGAACCCCCCGTTCAGCCC
GACCGCTGCGCCTTATCCGGTAACTATCGTCTTGAGTCCAACCCGGTAAGACACGACTTATCGCCACTGG
CAGCAGCCACTGGTAACAGGATTAGCAGAGCGAGGTATGTAGGCGGTGCTACAGAGTTCTTGAAGTGGTG
GCCTAACTACGGCTACACTAGAAGAACAGTATTTGGTATCTGCGCTCTGCTGAAGCCAGTTACCTTCGGA
AAAAGAGTTGGTAGCTCTTGATCCGGCAAACAAACCACCGCTGGTAGCGGTGGTTTTTTTGTTTGCAAGC
AGCAGATTACGCGCAGAAAAAAAGGATCTCAAGAAGATCCTTTGATCTTTTCTACGGGGTCTGACGCTCA
GTGGAACGAAAACTCACGTTAAGGGATTTTGGTCATGAGATTATCAAAAAGGATCTTCACCTAGATCCTT
TTAAATTAAAAATGAAGTTTTAAATCAATCTAAAGTATATATGAGTAAACTTGGTCTGACAGTTACCAAT
GTTTAATCAGTGAGGCACCTATCTCAGCGATCTGTCTATTTCGTTCATCCATAGTTGCCTGACTCCCCGT
CGTGTAGATAACTACGATACGGGAGGGCTTACCATCTGGCCCCAGTGCTGCAATGATACCGCGAGACCCA
CGCTCACCGGCTCCAGATTTATCAGCAATAAACCAGCCAGCCGGAAGGGCCGAGCGCAGAAGTGGTCCTG
CAACTTTATCCGCCTCCATCCAGTCTATTAATTGTTGCCGGGAAGCTAGAGTAAGTAGTTCGCCAGTTAA
TAGTTTGCGCAACGTTGTTGCCATTGCTACAGGCATCGTGGTGTCACGCTCGTCGTTTGGTATGGCTTCA
TTCAGCTCCGGTTCCCAACGATCAAGGCGAGTTACATGATCCCCCATGTTGTGCAAAAAAGCGGTTAGCT
CCTTCGGTCCTCCGATCGTTGTCAGAAGTAAGTTGGCCGCAGTGTTATCACTCATGGTTATGGCAGCACT
GCATAATTCTCTTACTGTCATGCCATCCGTAAGATGCTTTTCTGTGACTGGTGAGTACTCAACCAAGTCA
TTCTGAGAATAGTGTATGCGGCGACCGAGTTGCTCTTGCCCGGCGTCAATACGGGATAATACCGCGCCAC
ATAGCAGAACTTTAAAAGTGCTCATCATTGGAAAACGTTCTTCGGGGCGAAAACTCTCAAGGATCTTACC
GCTGTTGAGATCCAGTTCGATGTAACCCACTCGTGCACCCAACTGATCTTCAGCATCTTTTACTTTCACC
AGCGTTTCTGGGTGAGCAAAAACAGGAAGGCAAAATGCCGCAAAAAAGGGAATAAGGGCGACACGGAAAT
GTTGAATACTCATACTCTTCCTTTTTCAATATTATTGAAGCATTTATCAGGGTTATTGTCTCATGAGCGG
ATACATATTTGAATGTATTTAGAAAAATAAACAAATAGGGGTTCCGC
