>Addgene plasmid #222005 | TL1 alphaDdCBE 3_NC (right, DddA11-C) | depositor partial sequence | sequence record 434717 | Partial
ATGGCCTCCGTTCTGACCCCGCTGCTGCTGCGTGGCCTGACCGGCTCCGCTCGTCGTCTGCCAGTTCCGC
GTGCGAAAATCCATTCCCTGGACTACAAAGACCATGACGGTGATTATAAAGATCATGACATCGATTACAA
GGATGACGATGACAAGATGGACATCGCGGATCTGCGTACCCTGGGTTACAGCCAGCAGCAGCAGGAGAAG
ATCAAGCCAAAGGTGCGCAGCACCGTGGCCCAGCACCATGAAGCTCTGGTGGGTCACGGCTTCACCCACG
CGCACATCGTGGCTCTGAGCCAGCACCCAGCCGCGCTGGGTACCGTGGCCGTGAAATATCAGGACATGAT
TGCTGCCCTGCCAGAGGCTACCCATGAAGCGATTGTGGGTGTGGGCAAGAGAGGAGCCGGTGCTCGTGCG
CTGGAGGCCCTGCTGACCGTGGCCGGTGAACTGCGTGGCCCGCCGCTGCAGCTGGATACCGGCCAGCTGC
TGAAAATCGCGAAACGTGGCGGTGTGACCGCTGTGGAAGCTGTGCATGCCTGGCGTAATGCTCTGACCGG
TGCCCCCCTGAACCTGACCCCGGACCAAGTGGTGGCTATCGCCAGCAACGGTGGCGGCAAGCAAGCGCTC
GAAACGGTGCAGCGGCTGTTGCCGGTGCTGTGCCAGGACCATGGCCTGACCCCGGACCAAGTGGTGGCTA
TCGCCAGCAACGGTGGCGGCAAGCAAGCGCTCGAAACGGTGCAGCGGCTGTTGCCGGTGCTGTGCCAGGA
CCATGGCCTGACCCCGGACCAAGTGGTGGCTATCGCCAGCAACGGTGGCGGCAAGCAAGCGCTCGAAACG
GTGCAGCGGCTGTTGCCGGTGCTGTGCCAGGACCATGGCCTGACCCCGGACCAAGTGGTGGCTATCGCCA
GCAACGGTGGCGGCAAGCAAGCGCTCGAAACGGTGCAGCGGCTGTTGCCGGTGCTGTGCCAGGACCATGG
CCTGACCCCGGACCAAGTGGTGGCTATCGCCAGCAACATTGGCGGCAAGCAAGCGCTCGAAACGGTGCAG
CGGCTGTTGCCGGTGCTGTGCCAGGACCATGGCCTGACCCCGGACCAAGTGGTGGCTATCGCCAGCAACA
TTGGCGGCAAGCAAGCGCTCGAAACGGTGCAGCGGCTGTTGCCGGTGCTGTGCCAGGACCATGGCCTGAC
CCCGGACCAAGTGGTGGCTATCGCCAGCAACAATGGCGGCAAGCAAGCGCTCGAAACGGTGCAGCGGCTG
TTGCCGGTGCTGTGCCAGGACCATGGCCTCACACCCGATCAGGTCGTGGCTATCGCCAGCAACGGTGGCG
GCAAGCAAGCGCTCGAAACGGTGCAGCGGCTGTTGCCGGTGCTGTGCCAGGACCATGGCCTGACCCCGGA
CCAAGTGGTGGCTATCGCCAGCAACGGTGGCGGCAAGCAAGCGCTCGAAACGGTGCAGCGGCTGTTGCCG
GTGCTGTGCCAGGACCATGGCCTGACCCCGGACCAAGTGGTGGCTATCGCCAGCAACGGTGGCGGCAAGC
AAGCGCTCGAAACGGTGCAGCGGCTGTTGCCGGTGCTGTGCCAGGACCATGGCCTGACCCCGGACCAAGT
GGTGGCTATCGCCAGCAACGGTGGCGGCAAGCAAGCGCTCGAAACGGTGCAGCGGCTGTTGCCGGTGCTG
TGCCAGGACCATGGCCTGACCCCGGACCAAGTGGTGGCTATCGCCAGCAACATTGGCGGCAAGCAAGCGC
TCGAAACGGTGCAGCGGCTGTTGCCGGTGCTGTGCCAGGACCATGGCCTGACCCCGGACCAAGTGGTGGC
TATCGCCAGCAACGGTGGCGGCAAGCAAGCGCTCGAAACGGTGCAGCGGCTGTTGCCGGTGCTGTGCCAG
GACCATGGCCTGACCCCGGACCAAGTGGTGGCTATCGCCAGCAACAATGGCGGCAAGCAAGCGCTCGAAA
CGGTGCAGCGGCTGTTGCCGGTGCTGTGCCAGGACCATGGCCTGACCCCGGACCAAGTGGTGGCTATCGC
CAGCCACGATGGCGGCAAGCAAGCGCTCGAAAGCATTGTGGCCCAGCTGAGCCGGCCTGATCCGGCGTTG
GCCGCGTTGACCAACGATCACCTGGTGGCCCTGGCCTGCCTGGGCGGTCGTCCGGCCCTGGATGCGGTGA
AGAAAGGCCTGGGTGGATCCGCCATTCCAGTGAAGCGCGGCGCTACCGGTGAAACCAAAGTGTTTATCGG
TAACAGCAACAGCCCGAAGAGCCCGACCAAAGGCGGTTGCTCTGGCGGCTCAACTAATCTGAGCGACATC
ATTGAGAAGGAGACTGGGAAACAGCTGGTCATTCAGGAGTCCATCCTGATGCTGCCTGAGGAGGTGGAGG
AAGTGATCGGCAACAAGCCAGAGTCTGACATCCTGGTGCACACCGCCTACGACGAGTCCACAGATGAGAA
TGTGATGCTGCTGACCTCTGACGCCCCCGAGTATAAGCCTTGGGCCCTGGTCATCCAGGATTCTAACGGC
GAGAATAAGATCAAGATGCTGTGATAAGGGGTCTTTGTCCTCTGTACTGTCTCTCTCCTTGCCCCTAACC
CAAAAAGCTTCATTTTTCTGTGTAGGCTGCACAAGAGCCTTGATTGAAGATATATTCTTTCTGAACAGTA
TTTAAGGTTTCCAATAAAATGTACACCCCTCAGAA
